Addgene plasmid #13705: pOZ-C 16 E7
Depositing lab: Karl Munger. Depositing organization: Brigham and Women's Hospital. Publication: Association of the human papillomavirus type 16 E7 oncoprotein with the 600-kDa retinoblastoma protein-associated factor, p600. Huh KW, DeMasi J, Ogawa H, Nakatani Y, Howley PM, Munger K. Proc Natl Acad Sci U S A. 2005 Aug 9. 102(32):11492-7. 10.1073/pnas.0505337102 PubMed 16061792.
Backbone
  Vector backbone: pOZ-C
  Backbone size w/o insert (bp): 8000
  Vector type: Mammalian Expression
  Selectable markers: IL-2 receptor
Growth in bacteria
  Bacterial resistance: Ampicillin, 100 μg/mL
  Growth temperature: 37°C
  Growth strain: DH5alpha
  Copy number: Low Copy
Gene/Insert
  Gene/Insert name: HPV 16 E7
  Species: H. sapiens (human)
  Insert size (bp): 300
  GenBank ID: AY089955
  Entrez Gene: E7 (a.k.a. HpV16gp2)
  Tag / fusion protein: FLAG (C terminal on backbone); HA (C terminal on backbone)
  Cloning method: Restriction Enzyme; 5′ cloning site XhoI (not destroyed); 3′ cloning site NotI (not destroyed)
  Sequencing primers: 5′ CACGTGAAGGCTGCCGACCCC
Terms and licenses: Academic/Nonprofit Terms; Industry Terms: Not Available to Industry
How to cite: pOZ-C 16 E7 was a gift from Karl Munger (Addgene plasmid # 13705 ; http://n2t.net/addgene:13705 ; RRID:Addgene_13705)
