[The description below was written by a language model from this plasmid's Addgene catalogue record.]
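Description:
pOZ-C 16 E7 is a mammalian expression plasmid built on the pOZ-C backbone (about 8 kb without insert) that carries the E7 oncoprotein coding sequence of human papillomavirus type 16, an insert of roughly 300 bp. The E7 open reading frame was placed between XhoI and NotI sites, both of which remain intact, so that it is read through into FLAG and HA epitope tags supplied by the backbone at the C terminus. The catalogue lists the insert species as human, although the gene itself is of viral (HPV16) origin. In bacteria the plasmid is maintained under ampicillin selection and is recorded as low copy. The record does not state the promoter driving E7 expression, the origin of replication, or any viral or other regulatory elements of the backbone, and no feature table is available to fill these in.

The selectable marker for mammalian cells is the IL-2 receptor rather than a drug-resistance gene. A cell-surface marker of this kind generally allows cells that have taken up and express the construct to be enriched by antibody-based sorting instead of antibiotic killing. The tandem FLAG and HA tags are suited to sequential two-step affinity purification, which gives cleaner recovery of a tagged protein together with its cellular binding partners than a single pull-down. This fits the associated publication, which reports the association of HPV16 E7 with p600, a 600-kDa retinoblastoma protein-associated factor. The construct is therefore best understood as a tool for expressing epitope-tagged E7 in mammalian cells to isolate and identify E7-containing protein complexes.
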