>Addgene plasmid #13705 | pOZ-C 16 E7 | addgene partial sequence | sequence record 20022 | 13705 with pBMN5'
ACATCCTCCTAGACTGCCAGAATTTCCGCTCGAGACCATGCATGGAGATACACCTACATTGCATGAATAT
ATGTTAGATTTGCAACCAGAGACAACTGATCTCTACTGTTATGAGCAATTAAATGACAGCTCAGAGGAGG
AGGATGAAATAGATGGTCCAGCTGGACAAGCAGAACCGGACAGAGCCCATTACAATATTGTAACCTTTTG
TTGCAAGTGTGACTCTACGCTTCGGTTGTGCGTACAAAGCACACACGTAGACATTCGTACTTTGGAAGAC
CTGTTAATGGGCACACTAGGAATTGTGTGCCCCATCTGTTCTCAGAAACCAGCGGCCGCTGGAGGAGACT
ACAAGGACGACGATGACAAGTCGGCCGCTGGAGGATACCCCTACGACGTGCCCGACTACGCCTAGGGCCG
CATCGAGAGATCCGGGAGACACAACGGTTTCCCTCTAGCGGGATCAATTCCGCCCCCCCCCCTAACGTTA
CTGGCCGAAGCCGCTTGGAATAAGGCCGGTGTGCGTTTGTCTATATGTTATTTTCCACCATATTGCCGTC
TTTTGGCAATGTGAGGGCCCGGAAACCTGGCCCTGTCTTCTTGACGAGCATTCCTAGGGGTCTTTCCCCT
CTCGCCAAAGGAATGCAAGGTCTGTTGAATGTCGTGAAGGAAGCAGTTCCTCTGGAAGC
